>Addgene plasmid #195221 | GFP-PODXL FBM*/PBM* | addgene full sequence | sequence record 389344 | Addgene Partial NGS Result
GCGCACATTTCCCCGAAAAGTGCCACCTGACGTCGACGGATCGGGAGATCGATCTCCCGATCCCCTATGG
TGCACTCTCAGTACAATCTGCTCTGATGCCGCATAGTTAAGCCAGTATCTGCTCCCTGCTTGTGTGTTGG
AGGTCGCTGAGTAGTGCGCGAGCAAAATTTAAGCTACAACAAGGCAAGGCTTGACCGACAATTGCATGAA
GAATCTGCTTAGGGTTAGGCGTTTTGCGCTGCTTCGCGATGTACGGGCCAGATATACGCGTTGACATTGA
TTATTGACTAGTTATTAATAGTAATCAATTACGGGGTCATTAGTTCATAGCCCATATATGGAGTTCCGCG
TTACATAACTTACGGTAAATGGCCCGCCTGGCTGACCGCCCAACGACCCCCGCCCATTGACGTCAATAAT
GACGTATGTTCCCATAGTAACGCCAATAGGGACTTTCCATTGACGTCAATGGGTGGAGTATTTACGGTAA
ACTGCCCACTTGGCAGTACATCAAGTGTATCATATGCCAAGTACGCCCCCTATTGACGTCAATGACGGTA
AATGGCCCGCCTGGCATTATGCCCAGTACATGACCTTATGGGACTTTCCTACTTGGCAGTACATCTACGT
ATTAGTCATCGCTATTACCATGGTGATGCGGTTTTGGCAGTACATCAATGGGCGTGGATAGCGGTTTGAC
TCACGGGGATTTCCAAGTCTCCACCCCATTGACGTCAATGGGAGTTTGTTTTGGCACCAAAATCAACGGG
ACTTTCCAAAATGTCGTAACAACTCCGCCCCATTGACGCAAATGGGCGGTAGGCGTGTACGGTGGGAGGT
CTATATAAGCAGAGCTCTCTGGCTAACTAGAGAACCCACTGCTTACTGGCTTATCGAAATTAATACGACT
CACTATAGGGAGACCCAAGCTTGGTACCATGGCCTTACCAGTGACCGCCTTGCTCCTGCCGCTAGCCTTG
CTGCTGCATGCCGCCAGGCCGTATACTGATATCGAAATGAATCGATTGGGTAAGATGGTGAGCAAGGGCG
AGGAGCTGTTCACCGGGGTGGTGCCCATCCTGGTCGAGCTGGACGGCGACGTAAACGGCCACAAGTTCAG
CGTGTCCGGCGAGGGCGAGGGCGATGCCACCTACGGCAAGCTGACCCTGAAGTTCATCTGCACCACCGGC
AAGCTGCCCGTGCCCTGGCCCACCCTCGTGACCACCCTGACCTACGGCGTGCAGTGCTTCAGCCGCTACC
CCGACCACATGAAGCAGCACGACTTCTTCAAGTCCGCCATGCCCGAAGGCTACGTCCAGGAGCGCACCAT
CTTCTTCAAGGACGACGGCAACTACAAGACCCGCGCCGAGGTGAAGTTCGAGGGCGACACCCTGGTGAAC
CGCATCGAGCTGAAGGGCATCGACTTCAAGGAGGACGGCAACATCCTGGGGCACAAGCTGGAGTACAACT
ACAACAGCCACAACGTCTATATCATGACCGACAAGCAGAAGAACGGCATCAAGGTGAACTTCAAGATCCG
CCACAACATCGAGGACGGCAGCGTGCAGCTCGCCGACCACTACCAGCAGAACACCCCCATCGGCGACGGC
CCCGTGCTGCTGCCCGACAACCACTACCTGAGCACCCAGTCCGCCCTGAGCAAAGACCCCAACGAGAAGC
GCGATCACATGGTCCTGCTGGAGTTCGTGACCGCCGCCGGGATCACTCTCGGCATGGACGAGCTGTACAA
GAATGGCACAGAAGGCCCTAACTTCTACGTGCCCTTCTCCAATGCGACGGAATTCCAGGAAAAGAGTCCC
CAGCCCGGCCCAACCCCCATGGCCACTTCAACATCTACCAGGCCTGCCCCAGCCTCAGCCCCAGCCCCCA
AAAGCTCCGTGGCGGCTTCGGTCCCGGCCGAGCAGAACACTACACCCATGACGACGAAAGCCCCAGCCAC
CCAGAGCCCCTCTGCATCCCCTGGAAGCTCCGTGGAGAACTCAGCCCCGGCCCAGGGCTCGACCACAACA
CAGCAGAGCCTGAGTGTTACTACTAAGGCTGAAGCTAAGGATGCAGGTGGCGTCCCCACGGCACACGTCA
CCGGCTCTGCTCGGCCTGTCACCAGTGGCAGCCAGGTCGCAGCTCAGGACCCAGCTGCATCCAAAGCTCC
GAGCAACCACAGCATCACCACAAAGCCTCTGGCCACAGAGGCCACGAGCCAGGCCCCCCGTCAGACCACA
GATGTCGGCACCCCGGGACCCACTGCTCCTCCTGTGACCAACTCGACCAGCCCTGACCTGCTGGGCCATG
CCACCCCGAAGCCCTCCGAGGGGCCCCAGCTCAGTTTCCCCACGGCTGCTGGCAGCCTGGGCCCTGTCAC
TGGCTCTGGCACCGGCTCTGGCACCCTCTCCACACCCCAGGGGAAGCCTGCGACACTGACGCCCGTGGCC
AGCTCAGCAGAGACTCAAGGGATGCCCAGCCCGATGCCACCCAGCCCAGCCTCCCCCTCCTCCTCCCCCT
TTCCCTCCTCTCCCTCCCCCTCCCCCGCACTGCAGCCCTCGGGCCCCTCGGCGGCAGGAACAGAGGACAC
AACCGGCAGGGGCCCCACAAGCTCCAGCACTGAGTTGGCTTCAACTGCCCTGCACGGCCCCAGCACGCTT
TCCCCCACCTCGGCAGTGAGAGACCAGAGGGTAAGCTGCGGGCCTCCGGAGAGACCAACCGAGCAGCTGC
TCATCCTGAACCTCACCAGAAGCAGCCCCTGCACAGACAGCCTTCCGGAAGACAAACTGGTCACCCTGCT
GTGCCGAGCGGCCAAGCCCACCTTCAACCCCGCCCAGGACCAGTGCCACGTGCTGCTGGCGCCCATGCTG
GGGAGCCACGCGGTGGTGGTCAAAGAAATCACCATCAAGACGAATCTGCTGCCCACGGCCGTGTTCGAGC
TGCTGAAGGACAGATGGGATGACCTGAGAGAGGAGGGCGTCAGCGACATGCAGCTGGGGGACCAGGGGCC
CCCGGAGGAGACCGAGGACCGCTTCAGCCTGCCGCTCATCATCACCATCGTCTGCATGGCCTCCTTCCTG
CTGCTTGTCGCGGCCCTCTACGGCTGCTGCGCCCAGGCCCTCGCCCATAGGAAGGACCAGCAACGACTCA
CGGAGGAGCTGCAGACCGTGGAGAACGGTTACCATGACAACCCGACCCTAGAAGTGATGGAGACGTCGGC
CGAGATGCAGGAGAAGAAGGTGGTCAACCTTAACGGGGAGCTGGGGGACAGCTGGATTGTCCCGCTGGAC
AACCTGACCAAGGACGACCTGGACGAGGAGGAGTAAGCGGCCGCTCGAGCATGCATCTAGAGGGCCCTAT
TCTATAGTGTCACCTAAATGCTAGAGCTCGCTGATCAGCCTCGACTGTGCCTTCTAGTTGCCAGCCATCT
GTTGTTTGCCCCTCCCCCGTGCCTTCCTTGACCCTGGAAGGTGCCACTCCCACTGTCCTTTCCTAATAAA
ATGAGGAAATTGCATCGCATTGTCTGAGTAGGTGTCATTCTATTCTGGGGGGTGGGGTGGGGCAGGACAG
CAAGGGGGAGGATTGGGAAGACAATAGCAGGCATGCTGGGGATGCGGTGGGCTCTATGGCTTCTGAGGCG
GAAAGAACCAGCTGGGGCTCTAGGGGGTATCCCC
[124 nt withheld, positions 3675-3798]
C
[91 nt withheld, positions 3800-3890]
A
[49 nt withheld, positions 3892-3940]
CCTTTGACGTTGGAGTCCACGTTCTTT
[37 nt withheld, positions 3968-4004]
ACCCTATCTCGGTCTATTCTTTTGATTTATAAGGGATTTTGCCGATTTCGGCCTATTGGTTAAAAAATGA
GCTGATTTAACAAAAATTTAACGCGAATTAATTCTGTGGAATGTGTGTCAGTTAGGGTGTGGAAAGTCCC
CAGGCTCCCCAGCAGGCAGAAGTATGCAAAGCATGCATCTCAATTAGTCAGCAACCAGGTGTGGAAAGTC
CCCAGGCTCCCCAGCAGGCAGAAGTATGCAAAGCATGCATCTCAATTAGTCAGCAACCATAGTCCCGCCC
CTAACTCCGCCCATCCCGCCCCTAACTCCGCCCAGTTCCGCCCATTCTCCGCCCCATGGCTGACTAATTT
TTTTTATTTATGCAGAGGCCGAGGCCGCCTCTGCCTCTGAGCTATTCCAGAAGTAGTGAGGAGGCTTTTT
TGGAGGCCTAGGCTTTTGCAAAAAGCTCCCGGGAGCTTGTATATCCATTTTCGGATCTGATCAAGAGACA
GGATGAGGATCGTTTCGCATGATTGAACAAGATGGATTGCACGCAGGTTCTCCGGCCGCTTGGGTGGAGA
GGCTATTCGGCTATGACTGGGCACAACAGACAATCGGCTGCTCTGATGCCGCCGTGTTCCGGCTGTCAGC
GCAGGGGCGCCCGGTTCTTTTTGTCAAGACCGACCTGTCCGGTGCCCTGAATGAACTGCAGGACGAGGCA
GCGCGGCTATCGTGGCTGGCCACGACGGGCGTTCCTTGCGCAGCTGTGCTCGACGTTGTCACTGAAGCGG
GAAGGGACTGGCTGCTATTGGGCGAAGTGCCGGGGCAGGATCTCCTGTCATCTCACCTTGCTCCTGCCGA
GAAAGTATCCATCATGGCTGATGCAATGCGGCGGCTGCATACGCTTGATCCGGCTACCTGCCCATTCGAC
CACCAAGCGAAACATCGCATCGAGCGAGCACGTACTCGGATGGAAGCCGGTCTTGTCGATCAGGATGATC
TGGACGAAGAGCATCAGGGGCTCGCGCCAGCCGAACTGTTCGCCAGGCTCAAGGCGCGCATGCCCGACGG
CGAGGATCTCGTCGTGACCCATGGCGATGCCTGCTTGCCGAATATCATGGTGGAAAATGGCCGCTTTTCT
GGATTCATCGACTGTGGCCGGCTGGGTGTGGCGGACCGCTATCAGGACATAGCGTTGGCTACCCGTGATA
TTGCTGAAGAGCTTGGCGGCGAATGGGCTGACCGCTTCCTCGTGCTTTACGGTATCGCCGCTCCCGATTC
GCAGCGCATCGCCTTCTATCGCCTTCTTGACGAGTTCTTCTGAGCGGGACTCTGGGGTTCGAAATGACCG
ACCAAGCGACGCCCAACCTGCCATCACGAGATTTCGATTCCACCGCCGCCTTCTATGAAAGGTTGGGCTT
CGGAATCGTTTTCCGGGACGCCGGCTGGATGATCCTCCAGCGCGGGGATCTCATGCTGGAGTTCTTCGCC
CACCCCAACTTGTTTATTGCAGCTTATAATGGTTACAAATAAAGCAATAGCATCACAAATTTCACAAATA
AAGCATTTTTTTCACTGCATTCTAGTTGTGGTTTGTCCAAACTCATCAATGTATCTTATCATGTCTGTAT
ACCGTCGACCTCTAGCTAGAGCTTGGCGTAATCATGGTCATAGCTGTTTCCTGTGTGAAATTGTTATCCG
CTCACAATTCCACACAACATACGAGCCGGAAGCATAAAGTGTAAAGCCTGGGGTGCCTAATGAGTGAGCT
AACTCACATTAATTGCGTTGCGCTCACTGCCCGCTTTCCAGTCGGGAAACCTGTCGTGCCAGCTGCATTA
ATGAATCGGCCAACGCGCGGGGAGAGGCGGTTTGCGTATTGGGCGCTCTTCCGCTTCCTCGCTCACTGAC
TCGCTGCGCTCGGTCGTTCGGCTGCGGCGAGCGGTATCAGCTCACTCAAAGGCGGTAATACGGTTATCCA
CAGAATCAGGGGATAACGCAGGAAAGAACATGTGAGCAAAAGGCCAGCAAAAGGCCAGGAACCGTAAAAA
GGCCGCGTTGCTGGCGTTTTTCCATAGGCTCCGCCCCCCTGACGAGCATCACAAAAATCGACGCTCAAGT
CAGAGGTGGCGAAACCCGACAGGACTATAAAGATACCAGGCGTTTCCCCCTGGAAGCTCCCTCGTGCGCT
CTCCTGTTCCGACCCTGCCGCTTACCGGATACCTGTCCGCCTTTCTCCCTTCGGGAAGCGTGGCGCTTTC
TCATAGCTCACGCTGTAGGTATCTCAGTTCGGTGTAGGTCGTTCGCTCCAAGCTGGGCTGTGTGCACGAA
CCCCCCGTTCAGCCCGACCGCTGCGCCTTATCCGGTAACTATCGTCTTGAGTCCAACCCGGTAAGACACG
ACTTATCGCCACTGGCAGCAGCCACTGGTAACAGGATTAGCAGAGCGAGGTATGTAGGCGGTGCTACAGA
GTTCTTGAAGTGGTGGCCTAACTACGGCTACACTAGAAGAACAGTATTTGGTATCTGCGCTCTGCTGAAG
CCAGTTACCTTCGGAAAAAGAGTTGGTAGCTCTTGATCCGGCAAACAAACCACCGCTGGTAGCGGTGGTT
TTTTTGTTTGCAAGCAGCAGATTACGCGCAGAAAAAAAGGATCTCAAGAAGATCCTTTGATCTTTTCTAC
GGGGTCTGACGCTCAGTGGAACGAAAACTCACGTTAAGGGATTTTGGTCATGAGATTATCAAAAAGGATC
TTCACCTAGATCCTTTTAAATTAAAAATGAAGTTTTAAATCAATCTAAAGTATATATGAGTAAACTTGGT
CTGACAGTTACCAATGCTTAATCAGTGAGGCACCTATCTCAGCGATCTGTCTATTTCGTTCATCCATAGT
TGCCTGACTCCCCGTCGTGTAGATAACTACGATACGGGAGGGCTTACCATCTGGCCCCAGTGCTGCAATG
ATACCGCGAGACCCACGCTCACCGGCTCCAGATTTATCAGCAATAAACCAGCCAGCCGGAAGGGCCGAGC
GCAGAAGTGGTCCTGCAACTTTATCCGCCTCCATCCAGTCTATTAATTGTTGCCGGGAAGCTAGAGTAAG
TAGTTCGCCAGTTAATAGTTTGCGCAACGTTGTTGCCATTGCTACAGGCATCGTGGTGTCACGCTCGTCG
TTTGGTATGGCTTCATTCAGCTCCGGTTCCCAACGATCAAGGCGAGTTACATGATCCCCCATGTTGTGCA
AAAAAGCGGTTAGCTCCTTCGGTCCTCCGATCGTTGTCAGAAGTAAGTTGGCCGCAGTGTTATCACTCAT
GGTTATGGCAGCACTGCATAATTCTCTTACTGTCATGCCATCCGTAAGATGCTTTTCTGTGACTGGTGAG
TACTCAACCAAGTCATTCTGAGAATAGTGTATGCGGCGACCGAGTTGCTCTTGCCCGGCGTCAATACGGG
ATAATACCGCGCCACATAGCAGAACTTTAAAAGTGCTCATCATTGGAAAACGTTCTTCGGGGCGAAAACT
CTCAAGGATCTTACCGCTGTTGAGATCCAGTTCGATGTAACCCACTCGTGCACCCAACTGATCTTCAGCA
TCTTTTACTTTCACCAGCGTTTCTGGGTGAGCAAAAACAGGAAGGCAAAATGCCGCAAAAAAGGGAATAA
GGGCGACACGGAAATGTTGAATACTCATACTCTTCCTTTTTCAATATTATTGAAGCATTTATCAGGGTTA
TTGTCTCATGAGCGGATACATATTTGAATGTATTTAGAAAAATAAACAAATAGGGGTTCC
Features (pLannotate 1.2.2; 23 found; start..end, strand, type, name):
     66..118     -  misc_feature   bom (fragment): basis of mobility region from pBR322
    273..652     +  enhancer       CMV enhancer: human cytomegalovirus immediate early enhancer
    653..856     +  promoter       CMV promoter: human cytomegalovirus (CMV) immediate early promoter
    852..885     +  LTR            5' LTR (truncated) (fragment): truncated 5' long terminal repeat (LTR) from HIV-1
    901..919     +  promoter       T7 promoter: promoter for bacteriophage T7 RNA polymerase
    939..1001    +  CDS            CD8A (fragment): CD8A_HUMAN - Also known as MAL. Experimental evidence at protein level: Swiss-Prot protein existence level 1. Integral membrane glycoprotein that plays an essential role in the immune response and serves multiple functions in responses against both external and internal offenses. In T-cells, functions primarily as a coreceptor for MHC class I molecule:peptide complex. The antigens presented by class I peptides are derived from cytosolic proteins while class II derived from extracellular proteins. Interacts simultaneously with the T-cell receptor (TCR) and the MHC class I proteins presented by
   1035..1751    +  CDS            EGFP: EGFP is a basic (constitutively fluorescent) green fluorescent protein published in 1996, derived from Aequorea victoria. It is reported to be a rapidly-maturing weak dimer with moderate acid sensitivity.
   1806..3323    +  CDS            PODXL (fragment): PODXL_RABIT - Also known as PCLP1. Experimental evidence at protein level: Swiss-Prot protein existence level 1. Involved in the regulation of both adhesion and cell morphology and cancer progression. Functions as an anti-adhesive molecule that maintains an open filtration pathway between neighboring foot processes in the podocyte by charge repulsion. Acts as a pro- adhesive molecule, enhancing the adherence of cells to immobilized ligands, increasing the rate of migration and cell-cell contacts in an integrin-dependent manner. Induces the formation of apical actin- dependent microvilli. Invol
   3361..3379    -  promoter       SP6 promoter: promoter for bacteriophage SP6 RNA polymerase
   3405..3629    +  polyA_signal   bGH poly(A) signal: bovine growth hormone polyadenylation signal
   3633..3654    +  promoter       SV40 promoter (fragment): SV40 enhancer and early promoter
   3675..4103    +  rep_origin     f1 ori (sequence partly withheld): f1 bacteriophage origin of replication; arrow indicates direction of (+) strand synthesis
   4117..4446    +  promoter       SV40 promoter: SV40 enhancer and early promoter
   4513..5304    +  CDS            neo: KKA2_KLEPN - Also known as kan, nptII. Experimental evidence at protein level: Swiss-Prot protein existence level 1. Resistance to kanamycin, neomycin, paromomycin, ribostamycin, butirosin and gentamicin B. From Klebsiella pneumoniae.
   5328..5486    +  CDS            ble (fragment): BLE_KLEPN - Experimental evidence at protein level: Swiss-Prot protein existence level 1. Binding protein with a strong affinity to the bleomycin family of antibiotics. Binds to CL990; an antimitotic-antibiotic compound. From Klebsiella pneumoniae.
   5481..5602    +  polyA_signal   SV40 poly(A) signal: SV40 polyadenylation signal
   5675..5691    -  protein_bind   lac operator: The lac repressor binds to the lac operator to inhibit transcription in E. coli. This inhibition can be relieved by adding lactose or isopropyl-β-D-thiogalactopyranoside (IPTG). lac repressor encoded by lacI
   5699..5729    -  promoter       lac promoter: promoter for the E. coli lac operon
   5744..5765    -  protein_bind   CAP binding site: CAP binding activates transcription in the presence of cAMP. E. coli catabolite activator protein
   5778..5870    -  CDS            lacI (fragment): lac repressor; lacI; The lac repressor binds to the lac operator to inhibit transcription in E. coli. This inhibition can be relieved by adding lactose or isopropyl-β-D-thiogalactopyranoside (IPTG).
   6053..6641    -  rep_origin     ori: high-copy-number ColE1/pMB1/pBR322/pUC origin of replication
   6812..7672    -  CDS            AmpR: β-lactamase; bla; confers resistance to ampicillin, carbenicillin, and related antibiotics
   7673..3       -  promoter       AmpR promoter (across the origin): bla
