[The description below was written by a language model from this plasmid's Addgene catalogue record and pLannotate feature annotations shown in this document.]
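Description:
GFP-PODXL FBM*/PBM* is a mammalian expression plasmid built on a pcDNA-type backbone (recorded as pcDNA-GFP-VSVG) that encodes a GFP-tagged, doubly mutated rabbit podocalyxin (PODXL). It is propagated in E. coli as a high-copy plasmid through a ColE1/pUC-type origin with ampicillin selection from the β-lactamase gene. An f1 origin is also present. For mammalian cells, an SV40 early promoter drives a neomycin phosphotransferase gene followed by an SV40 polyadenylation signal, which would allow G418 selection of stable transfectants.

The expression cassette uses the human CMV immediate-early enhancer and promoter and ends in the bovine growth hormone poly(A) signal, with T7 and SP6 phage promoters flanking the insert. The annotated reading frame begins with a short fragment of human CD8A. Given its position at the start of the frame, this fragment probably serves as a signal peptide, although the record does not say so. It is followed by EGFP and then the podocalyxin coding fragment, an arrangement that would place the fluorescent tag at the extracellular N-terminal end of this transmembrane sialomucin. The insert carries two changes: an HRS-to-AAA substitution and loss of the C-terminal DTHL residues. The construct name labels these as FBM* and PBM*. These presumably stand for a FERM-binding motif and a PDZ-binding motif in the cytoplasmic tail, but the record does not spell out the abbreviations.

The associated publication concerns a molecular switch that controls the orientation of epithelial cell polarization, so the plasmid was presumably used to compare the behaviour of this mutant with wild-type podocalyxin in epithelial cells. The feature table derives from a partial NGS assembly of about 7.8 kb. Small annotated fragments such as the HIV-1 LTR, ble and lacI pieces are likely backbone remnants or chance matches.
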