Addgene plasmid #195221: GFP-PODXL FBM*/PBM*
Purpose: Mammalian expression vector containing GFP tagged Podocalyxin. Dual mutant for HRS>AAA / lacking DTHL.
Depositing lab: David Bryant & Keith Mostov. Depositing organization: University of California, San Francisco (UCSF). Publication: A molecular switch for the orientation of epithelial cell polarization. Bryant DM, Roignot J, Datta A, Overeem AW, Kim M, Yu W, Peng X, Eastburn DJ, Ewald AJ, Werb Z, Mostov KE. Dev Cell. 2014 Oct 27;31(2):171-87. doi: 10.1016/j.devcel.2014.08.027. Epub 2014 Oct 9. PubMed 25307480.
Backbone
  Vector backbone: pcDNA-GFP-VSVG
  Vector type: Mammalian Expression
Growth in bacteria
  Bacterial resistance: Ampicillin, 100 μg/mL
  Growth temperature: 37°C
  Growth strain: DH5alpha
  Copy number: High Copy
Gene/Insert
  Gene/Insert name: PODXL
  Species: O. cuniculus (rabbit)
  Mutation: Dual mutant for HRS>AAA / lacking DTHL
  Entrez Gene: PODXL (a.k.a. PC, PCLP-1, PCLP1)
  Cloning method: Unknown
Terms and licenses: Academic/Nonprofit Terms; Industry Terms: Not Available to Industry
How to cite: GFP-PODXL FBM*/PBM* was a gift from David Bryant & Keith Mostov (Addgene plasmid # 195221 ; http://n2t.net/addgene:195221 ; RRID:Addgene_195221)
